Addgene plasmid #199274: pegRNA_GBA-4
Purpose: pegRNA used to correct GBA (c. 1226 A > G) mutation
Depositing lab: Ting Zhou. Depositing organization: Memorial Sloan-Kettering Cancer Center. Publication: Transient inhibition of p53 enhances prime editing and cytosine base-editing efficiencies in human pluripotent stem cells. Li M, Zhong A, Wu Y, Sidharta M, Beaury M, Zhao X, Studer L, Zhou T. Nat Commun. 2022 Oct 27;13(1):6354. doi: 10.1038/s41467-022-34045-7. PubMed 36302757.
Backbone
  Vector backbone: pU6
  Vector type: Mammalian Expression
Growth in bacteria
  Bacterial resistance: Ampicillin, 100 μg/mL
  Growth temperature: 37°C
  Growth strain: DH5alpha
  Copy number: High Copy
Gene/Insert
  Gene/Insert name: GBA 1226GtoA pegRNA
  gRNA/shRNA sequence: AGCCGACCACATGGTACAGG
  Species: Synthetic
  Cloning method: Ligation Independent Cloning
  Sequencing primers: 5′ LKO.1 5'
Resource information
  A portion of this plasmid was derived from a plasmid made by: The backbone is from Addgene Plasmid #132777.
Terms and licenses: Academic/Nonprofit Terms; Industry Terms: Not Available to Industry
How to cite: pegRNA_GBA-4 was a gift from Ting Zhou (Addgene plasmid # 199274 ; http://n2t.net/addgene:199274 ; RRID:Addgene_199274)
