[The description below was written by a language model from this plasmid's Addgene catalogue record and pLannotate feature annotations shown in this document.]
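Description:
pegRNA_GBA-4 is a compact (about 2.3 kb) mammalian expression plasmid built on a pU6 backbone that transcribes a prime editing guide RNA (pegRNA) directed at the human GBA locus. It is propagated in E. coli as a high-copy plasmid through a ColE1/pUC-type origin of replication and is selected with ampicillin via a β-lactamase gene driven by its native bla promoter. There is no mammalian selection marker or reporter among the annotated features, so the plasmid is suited to transient delivery rather than stable selection.

The payload is a single RNA polymerase III transcription unit. The human U6 promoter drives a synthetic insert consisting of a 20-nt spacer followed by the Streptococcus pyogenes Cas9 guide RNA scaffold. As a pegRNA, the transcript would also carry a 3′ extension containing a primer binding site and a reverse-transcriptase template encoding the desired edit; this extension is not separately annotated in the feature table, but presumably lies in the unannotated region downstream of the scaffold. A short attB1 fragment is also detected, most likely a backbone remnant with no stated function here.

The plasmid encodes no editor protein, so it must be co-delivered with a separately supplied prime editor (a Cas9 nickase fused to reverse transcriptase). Its stated purpose is correction of the GBA c.1226 A>G mutation, with the insert name indicating a G-to-A change at that position. It comes from work on prime editing and cytosine base editing efficiency in human pluripotent stem cells. The "-4" suffix suggests it is one of several pegRNA designs, though the record does not say how it differs from the others.
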