Features (pLannotate 1.2.2; 6 found; start..end, strand, type, name):
     12..252     +  promoter       U6 promoter: RNA polymerase III promoter for human U6 snRNA
    282..355     +  misc_RNA       gRNA scaffold: guide RNA scaffold for the Streptococcus pyogenes CRISPR/Cas9 system
    491..1079    -  rep_origin     ori: high-copy-number ColE1/pMB1/pBR322/pUC origin of replication
   1250..2110    -  CDS            AmpR: β-lactamase; bla; confers resistance to ampicillin, carbenicillin, and related antibiotics
   2111..2215    -  promoter       AmpR promoter: bla
   2253..2270    +  protein_bind   attB1 (fragment): mutant version of attB; recombination site for the Gateway® BP reaction BP Clonase™
>Addgene plasmid #199274 | pegRNA_GBA-4 | addgene full sequence | sequence record 390158 | Addgene NGS Result
TCGGGCAGGAAGAGGGCCTATTTCCCATGATTCCTTCATATTTGCATATACGATACAAGGCTGTTAGAGA
GATAATTAGAATTAATTTGACTGTAAACACAAAGATATTAGTACAAAATACGTGACGTAGAAAGTAATAA
TTTCTTGGGTAGTTTGCAGTTTTAAAATTATGTTTTAAAATGGACTATCATATGCTTACCGTAACTTGAA
AGTATTTCGATTTCTTGGCTTTATATATCTTGTGGAAAGGACGAAACACCGAGCCGACCACATGGTACAG
GGTTTTAGAGCTAGAAATAGCAAGTTAAAATAAGGCTAGTCCGTTATCAACTTGAAAAAGTGGGACCGAG
TCGGTCCTTACCCTAGAACCTCCTGTACCATGTGGTCTTTTTTTAAGCTTGGGCCGCTCGAGGTACCTCT
CTACATATGACATGTGAGCAAAAGGCCAGCAAAAGGCCAGGAACCGTAAAAAGGCCGCGTTGCTGGCGTT
TTTCCATAGGCTCCGCCCCCCTGACGAGCATCACAAAAATCGACGCTCAAGTCAGAGGTGGCGAAACCCG
ACAGGACTATAAAGATACCAGGCGTTTCCCCCTGGAAGCTCCCTCGTGCGCTCTCCTGTTCCGACCCTGC
CGCTTACCGGATACCTGTCCGCCTTTCTCCCTTCGGGAAGCGTGGCGCTTTCTCATAGCTCACGCTGTAG
GTATCTCAGTTCGGTGTAGGTCGTTCGCTCCAAGCTGGGCTGTGTGCACGAACCCCCCGTTCAGCCCGAC
CGCTGCGCCTTATCCGGTAACTATCGTCTTGAGTCCAACCCGGTAAGACACGACTTATCGCCACTGGCAG
CAGCCACTGGTAACAGGATTAGCAGAGCGAGGTATGTAGGCGGTGCTACAGAGTTCTTGAAGTGGTGGCC
TAACTACGGCTACACTAGAAGAACAGTATTTGGTATCTGCGCTCTGCTGAAGCCAGTTACCTTCGGAAAA
AGAGTTGGTAGCTCTTGATCCGGCAAACAAACCACCGCTGGTAGCGGTGGTTTTTTTGTTTGCAAGCAGC
AGATTACGCGCAGAAAAAAAGGATCTCAAGAAGATCCTTTGATCTTTTCTACGGGGTCTGACGCTCAGTG
GAACGAAAACTCACGTTAAGGGATTTTGGTCATGAGATTATCAAAAAGGATCTTCACCTAGATCCTTTTA
AATTAAAAATGAAGTTTTAAATCAATCTAAAGTATATATGAGTAAACTTGGTCTGACAGTTACCAATGCT
TAATCAGTGAGGCACCTATCTCAGCGATCTGTCTATTTCGTTCATCCATAGTTGCCTGACTCCCCGTCGT
GTAGATAACTACGATACGGGAGGGCTTACCATCTGGCCCCAGTGCTGCAATGATACCGCGAGATCCACGC
TCACCGGCTCCAGATTTATCAGCAATAAACCAGCCAGCCGGAAGGGCCGAGCGCAGAAGTGGTCCTGCAA
CTTTATCCGCCTCCATCCAGTCTATTAATTGTTGCCGGGAAGCTAGAGTAAGTAGTTCGCCAGTTAATAG
TTTGCGCAACGTTGTTGCCATTGCTACAGGCATCGTGGTGTCACGCTCGTCGTTTGGTATGGCTTCATTC
AGCTCCGGTTCCCAACGATCAAGGCGAGTTACATGATCCCCCATGTTGTGCAAAAAAGCGGTTAGCTCCT
TCGGTCCTCCGATCGTTGTCAGAAGTAAGTTGGCCGCAGTGTTATCACTCATGGTTATGGCAGCACTGCA
TAATTCTCTTACTGTCATGCCATCCGTAAGATGCTTTTCTGTGACTGGTGAGTACTCAACCAAGTCATTC
TGAGAATAGTGTATGCGGCGACCGAGTTGCTCTTGCCCGGCGTCAATACGGGATAATACCGCGCCACATA
GCAGAACTTTAAAAGTGCTCATCATTGGAAAACGTTCTTCGGGGCGAAAACTCTCAAGGATCTTACCGCT
GTTGAGATCCAGTTCGATGTAACCCACTCGTGCACCCAACTGATCTTCAGCATCTTTTACTTTCACCAGC
GTTTCTGGGTGAGCAAAAACAGGAAGGCAAAATGCCGCAAAAAAGGGAATAAGGGCGACACGGAAATGTT
GAATACTCATACTCTTCCTTTTTCAATATTATTGAAGCATTTATCAGGGTTATTGTCTCATGAGCGGATA
CATATTTGAATGTATTTAGAAAAATAAACAAATAGGGGTTCCGCGCACATTTCCCCGAAAAGTGCCACCT
GACGTCGCTAGCTGTACAAAAAAGCAGGCTTTAAAGGAACCAATTCAGTCGACTGGATCCGGTACCAAGG
